>Addgene plasmid #135387 | nSaCas9 Q737 miniABEMax V82G | addgene full sequence | sequence record 267832 | Addgene NGS Result
ATCTGCTCCCTGCTTGTGTGTTGGAGGTCGCTGAGTAGTGCGCGAGCAAAATTTAAGCTACAACAAGGCA
AGGCTTGACCGACAATTGCATGAAGAATCTGCTTAGGGTTAGGCGTTTTGCGCTGCTTCGCGATGTACGG
GCCAGATATACGCGTTGACATTGATTATTGACTAGTTATTAATAGTAATCAATTACGGGGTCATTAGTTC
ATAGCCCATATATGGAGTTCCGCGTTACATAACTTACGGTAAATGGCCCGCCTGGCTGACCGCCCAACGA
CCCCCGCCCATTGACGTCAATAATGACGTATGTTCCCATAGTAACGCCAATAGGGACTTTCCATTGACGT
CAATGGGTGGAGTATTTACGGTAAACTGCCCACTTGGCAGTACATCAAGTGTATCATATGCCAAGTACGC
CCCCTATTGACGTCAATGACGGTAAATGGCCCGCCTGGCATTATGCCCAGTACATGACCTTATGGGACTT
TCCTACTTGGCAGTACATCTACGTATTAGTCATCGCTATTACCATGGTGATGCGGTTTTGGCAGTACATC
AATGGGCGTGGATAGCGGTTTGACTCACGGGGATTTCCAAGTCTCCACCCCATTGACGTCAATGGGAGTT
TGTTTTGGCACCAAAATCAACGGGACTTTCCAAAATGTCGTAACAACTCCGCCCCATTGACGCAAATGGG
CGGTAGGCGTGTACGGTGGGAGGTCTATATAAGCAGAGCTCTCTGGCTAACTAGAGAACCCACTGCTTAC
TGGCTTATCGAAATTAATACGACTCACTATAGGGAGACCCAAGCTGGCTAGCGCCACCATGAAGCGAAAT
TACATTCTGGGGCTGGCCATTGGCATTACATCAGTGGGCTATGGCATCATTGACTACGAGACAAGGGACG
TGATCGACGCCGGCGTGAGACTGTTCAAGGAGGCCAACGTGGAGAACAATGAGGGCCGGAGATCCAAGAG
GGGAGCAAGGCGCCTGAAGCGGAGAAGGCGCCACAGAATCCAGAGAGTGAAGAAGCTGCTGTTCGATTAC
AACCTGCTGACCGACCACTCCGAGCTGTCTGGCATCAATCCTTATGAGGCCAGAGTGAAGGGCCTGTCCC
AGAAGCTGTCTGAGGAGGAGTTTAGCGCCGCCCTGCTGCACCTGGCAAAGAGGAGAGGCGTGCACAACGT
GAATGAGGTGGAGGAGGACACCGGCAACGAGCTGTCCACAAAGGAGCAGATCAGCCGCAATTCCAAGGCC
CTGGAGGAGAAGTATGTGGCCGAGCTGCAGCTGGAGCGGCTGAAGAAGGATGGCGAGGTGAGGGGCTCCA
TCAATCGCTTCAAGACCTCTGACTACGTGAAGGAGGCCAAGCAGCTGCTGAAGGTGCAGAAGGCCTACCA
CCAGCTGGATCAGTCCTTTATCGATACATATATCGACCTGCTGGAGACAAGGCGCACATACTATGAGGGA
CCAGGAGAGGGCTCTCCCTTCGGCTGGAAGGACATCAAGGAGTGGTACGAGATGCTGATGGGCCACTGCA
CCTATTTTCCAGAGGAGCTGAGAAGCGTGAAGTACGCCTATAACGCCGATCTGTACAACGCCCTGAATGA
CCTGAACAACCTGGTCATCACCAGGGATGAGAACGAGAAGCTGGAGTACTATGAGAAGTTCCAGATCATC
GAGAACGTGTTCAAGCAGAAGAAGAAGCCTACACTGAAGCAGATCGCCAAGGAGATCCTGGTGAACGAGG
AGGACATCAAGGGCTACCGCGTGACCTCCACAGGCAAGCCAGAGTTCACCAATCTGAAGGTGTATCACGA
TATCAAGGACATCACAGCCCGGAAGGAGATCATCGAGAACGCCGAGCTGCTGGATCAGATCGCCAAGATC
CTGACCATCTATCAGAGCTCCGAGGACATCCAGGAGGAGCTGACCAACCTGAATAGCGAGCTGACACAGG
AGGAGATCGAGCAGATCAGCAATCTGAAGGGCTACACCGGCACACACAACCTGAGCCTGAAGGCCATCAA
TCTGATCCTGGATGAGCTGTGGCACACAAACGACAATCAGATCGCCATCTTTAACCGGCTGAAGCTGGTG
CCAAAGAAGGTGGACCTGTCCCAGCAGAAGGAGATCCCAACCACACTGGTGGACGATTTCATCCTGTCTC
CCGTGGTGAAGCGGAGCTTCATCCAGAGCATCAAAGTGATCAACGCCATCATCAAGAAGTACGGCCTGCC
CAATGATATCATCATCGAGCTGGCCAGGGAGAAGAACTCCAAGGACGCCCAGAAGATGATCAATGAGATG
CAGAAGAGGAACCGCCAGACCAATGAGCGGATCGAGGAGATCATCAGAACCACAGGCAAGGAGAACGCCA
AGTACCTGATCGAGAAGATCAAGCTGCACGATATGCAGGAGGGCAAGTGTCTGTATTCTCTGGAGGCCAT
CCCTCTGGAGGACCTGCTGAACAATCCATTCAACTACGAGGTGGATCACATCATCCCCCGGAGCGTGAGC
TTCGACAATTCTTTTAACAATAAGGTGCTGGTGAAGCAGGAGGAGAACAGCAAGAAGGGCAATAGGACCC
CTTTCCAGTACCTGTCTAGCTCCGATTCTAAGATCAGCTACGAGACATTCAAGAAGCACATCCTGAATCT
GGCCAAGGGCAAGGGCCGCATCAGCAAGACCAAGAAGGAGTACCTGCTGGAGGAGCGGGACATCAACAGA
TTCTCCGTGCAGAAGGACTTCATCAACCGGAATCTGGTGGACACCAGATACGCCACACGCGGCCTGATGA
ATCTGCTGCGGTCTTATTTCAGAGTGAACAATCTGGATGTGAAGGTGAAGAGCATCAACGGCGGCTTCAC
CTCCTTTCTGCGGAGAAAGTGGAAGTTTAAGAAGGAGCGCAACAAGGGCTATAAGCACCACGCCGAGGAT
GCCCTGATCATCGCCAATGCCGACTTCATCTTTAAGGAGTGGAAGAAGCTGGACAAGGCCAAGAAAGTGA
TGGAGAACCAGATGTTCGAGGAGAAGCAGCCGAAGAAGAAACGTAAGGTGGGTAGCAGCGGTAGCCCGAA
AAAGAAGCGCAAAGTGGGCAGCGACGCGCTGGACGATTTCGATCTGGACATGCTGGGCAGCGATGCGCTG
GATGATTTCGGCGGTGGCAGCTCTGAGGTGGAGTTTTCCCACGAGTACTGGATGAGACATGCCCTGACCC
TGGCCAAGAGGGCACGCGATGAGAGGGAGGTGCCTGTGGGAGCCGTGCTGGTGCTGAACAATAGAGTGAT
CGGCGAGGGCTGGAACAGAGCCATCGGCCTGCACGACCCAACAGCCCATGCCGAAATTATGGCCCTGAGA
CAGGGCGGCCTGGTCATGCAGAACTACAGACTGATTGACGCCACCCTGTACGGCACATTCGAGCCTTGCG
TGATGTGCGCCGGCGCCATGATCCACTCTAGGATCGGCCGCGTGGTGTTTGGCGTGAGGAACGCAAAAAC
CGGCGCCGCAGGCTCCCTGATGGACGTGCTGCACTACCCCGGCATGAATCACCGCGTCGAAATTACCGAG
GGAATCCTGGCAGATGAATGTGCCGCCCTGCTGTGCTATTTCTTTCGGATGCCTAGACAGGTGTTCAATG
CTCAGAAGAAGGCCCAGAGCTCCACCGACGGCGGTAGCGGCGGTAGCGGTGGTAGCGGCGGCAGCGGTGG
TAGCGGTGGCAGCGGTGGTCAGGCCGAGAGCATGCCCGAGATCGAGACAGAGCAGGAGTACAAGGAGATT
TTCATCACACCTCACCAGATCAAGCACATCAAGGACTTCAAGGACTACAAGTATTCTCACAGGGTGGATA
AGAAGCCCAACCGCGAGCTGATCAATGACACCCTGTATAGCACACGGAAGGACGATAAGGGCAATACCCT
GATCGTGAACAATCTGAACGGCCTGTACGACAAGGATAATGACAAGCTGAAGAAGCTGATCAACAAGTCT
CCCGAGAAGCTGCTGATGTACCACCACGATCCTCAGACATATCAGAAGCTGAAGCTGATCATGGAGCAGT
ACGGCGACGAGAAGAACCCACTGTATAAGTACTATGAGGAGACAGGCAACTACCTGACAAAGTATAGCAA
GAAGGATAATGGCCCCGTGATCAAGAAGATCAAGTACTATGGCAACAAGCTGAATGCCCACCTGGACATC
ACCGACGATTACCCTAACTCTCGCAATAAGGTGGTGAAGCTGAGCCTGAAGCCATACCGGTTCGACGTGT
ACCTGGACAACGGCGTGTATAAGTTTGTGACAGTGAAGAATCTGGATGTGATCAAGAAGGAGAACTACTA
TGAGGTGAACAGCAAGTGCTACGAGGAGGCCAAGAAGCTGAAGAAGATCAGCAACCAGGCCGAGTTCATC
GCCTCTTTTTACAACAATGACCTGATCAAGATCAATGGCGAGCTGTATAGAGTGATCGGCGTGAACAATG
ATCTGCTGAACAGAATCGAAGTGAATATGATCGACATCACCTACAGGGAGTATCTGGAGAACATGAATGA
TAAGAGGCCCCCTCGCATCATCAAGACCATCGCCTCTAAGACACAGAGCATCAAGAAGTACAGCACAGAC
ATCCTGGGGAACCTGTATGAAGTCAAGAGCAAGAAACATCCTCAGATTATCAAGAAAGGCTCTGGTGGTT
CTAAGCGACCTGCCGCCACAAAGAAGGCTGGACAGGCTAAGAAGAAGAAAGATTACAAAGACGATGACGA
TAAGGGATCCGGCGCAACAAACTTCTCTCTGCTGAAACAAGCCGGAGATGTCGAAGAGAATCCTGGACCG
ATGGCCAAGCCTTTGTCTCAAGAAGAATCCACCCTCATTGAAAGAGCAACGGCTACAATCAACAGCATCC
CCATCTCTGAAGACTACAGCGTCGCCAGCGCAGCTCTCTCTAGCGACGGCCGCATCTTCACTGGTGTCAA
TGTATATCATTTTACTGGGGGACCTTGTGCAGAACTCGTGGTGCTGGGCACTGCTGCTGCTGCGGCAGCT
GGCAACCTGACTTGTATCGTCGCGATCGGAAATGAGAACAGGGGCATCTTGAGCCCCTGCGGACGGTGCC
GACAGGTGCTTCTCGATCTGCATCCTGGGATCAAAGCCATAGTGAAGGACAGTGATGGACAGCCGACGGC
AGTTGGGATTCGTGAATTGCTGCCCTCTGGTTATGTGTGGGAGGGCTAAGAATTCTGCAGATATCCAGCA
CAGTGGCGGCCGCTCGAGTCTAGAGGGCCCGTTTAAACCCGCTGATCAGCCTCGACTGTGCCTTCTAGTT
GCCAGCCATCTGTTGTTTGCCCCTCCCCCGTGCCTTCCTTGACCCTGGAAGGTGCCACTCCCACTGTCCT
TTCCTAATAAAATGAGGAAATTGCATCGCATTGTCTGAGTAGGTGTCATTCTATTCTGGGGGGTGGGGTG
GGGCAGGACAGCAAGGGGGAGGATTGGGAAGACAATAGCAGGCATGCTGGGGATGCGGTGGGCTCTATGG
CTTCTGAGGCGGAAAGAACCAGCTGGGGCTCTAGGGGGTATCCCC
[124 nt withheld, positions 5576-5699]
C
[91 nt withheld, positions 5701-5791]
A
[49 nt withheld, positions 5793-5841]
CCTTTGACGTTGGAGTCCACGTTCTTT
[37 nt withheld, positions 5869-5905]
ACCCTATCTCGGTCTATTCTTTTGATTTATAAGGGATTTTGCCGATTTCGGCCTATTGGTTAAAAAATGA
GCTGATTTAACAAAAATTTAACGCGAATTAATTCTGTGGAATGTGTGTCAGTTAGGGTGTGGAAAGTCCC
CAGGCTCCCCAGCAGGCAGAAGTATGCAAAGCATGCATCTCAATTAGTCAGCAACCAGGTGTGGAAAGTC
CCCAGGCTCCCCAGCAGGCAGAAGTATGCAAAGCATGCATCTCAATTAGTCAGCAACCATAGTCCCGCCC
CTAACTCCGCCCATCCCGCCCCTAACTCCGCCCAGTTCCGCCCATTCTCCGCCCCATGGCTGACTAATTT
TTTTTATTTATGCAGAGGCCGAGGCCGCCTCTGCCTCTGAGCTATTCCAGAAGTAGTGAGGAGGCTTTTT
TGGAGGCCTAGGCTTTTGCAAAAAGCTCCCGGGAGCTTGTATATCCATTTTCGGATCTGATCAAGAGACA
GGATGAGGATCGTTTCGCATGATTGAACAAGATGGATTGCACGCAGGTTCTCCGGCCGCTTGGGTGGAGA
GGCTATTCGGCTATGACTGGGCACAACAGACAATCGGCTGCTCTGATGCCGCCGTGTTCCGGCTGTCAGC
GCAGGGGCGCCCGGTTCTTTTTGTCAAGACCGACCTGTCCGGTGCCCTGAATGAACTGCAGGACGAGGCA
GCGCGGCTATCGTGGCTGGCCACGACGGGCGTTCCTTGCGCAGCTGTGCTCGACGTTGTCACTGAAGCGG
GAAGGGACTGGCTGCTATTGGGCGAAGTGCCGGGGCAGGATCTCCTGTCATCTCACCTTGCTCCTGCCGA
GAAAGTATCCATCATGGCTGATGCAATGCGGCGGCTGCATACGCTTGATCCGGCTACCTGCCCATTCGAC
CACCAAGCGAAACATCGCATCGAGCGAGCACGTACTCGGATGGAAGCCGGTCTTGTCGATCAGGATGATC
TGGACGAAGAGCATCAGGGGCTCGCGCCAGCCGAACTGTTCGCCAGGCTCAAGGCGCGCATGCCCGACGG
CGAGGATCTCGTCGTGACCCATGGCGATGCCTGCTTGCCGAATATCATGGTGGAAAATGGCCGCTTTTCT
GGATTCATCGACTGTGGCCGGCTGGGTGTGGCGGACCGCTATCAGGACATAGCGTTGGCTACCCGTGATA
TTGCTGAAGAGCTTGGCGGCGAATGGGCTGACCGCTTCCTCGTGCTTTACGGTATCGCCGCTCCCGATTC
GCAGCGCATCGCCTTCTATCGCCTTCTTGACGAGTTCTTCTGAGCGGGACTCTGGGGTTCGAAATGACCG
ACCAAGCGACGCCCAACCTGCCATCACGAGATTTCGATTCCACCGCCGCCTTCTATGAAAGGTTGGGCTT
CGGAATCGTTTTCCGGGACGCCGGCTGGATGATCCTCCAGCGCGGGGATCTCATGCTGGAGTTCTTCGCC
CACCCCAACTTGTTTATTGCAGCTTATAATGGTTACAAATAAAGCAATAGCATCACAAATTTCACAAATA
AAGCATTTTTTTCACTGCATTCTAGTTGTGGTTTGTCCAAACTCATCAATGTATCTTATCATGTCTGTAT
ACCGTCGACCTCTAGCTAGAGCTTGGCGTAATCATGGTCATAGCTGTTTCCTGTGTGAAATTGTTATCCG
CTCACAATTCCACACAACATACGAGCCGGAAGCATAAAGTGTAAAGCCTGGGGTGCCTAATGAGTGAGCT
AACTCACATTAATTGCGTTGCGCTCACTGCCCGCTTTCCAGTCGGGAAACCTGTCGTGCCAGCTGCATTA
ATGAATCGGCCAACGCGCGGGGAGAGGCGGTTTGCGTATTGGGCGCTCTTCCGCTTCCTCGCTCACTGAC
TCGCTGCGCTCGGTCGTTCGGCTGCGGCGAGCGGTATCAGCTCACTCAAAGGCGGTAATACGGTTATCCA
CAGAATCAGGGGATAACGCAGGAAAGAACATGTGAGCAAAAGGCCAGCAAAAGGCCAGGAACCGTAAAAA
GGCCGCGTTGCTGGCGTTTTTCCATAGGCTCCGCCCCCCTGACGAGCATCACAAAAATCGACGCTCAAGT
CAGAGGTGGCGAAACCCGACAGGACTATAAAGATACCAGGCGTTTCCCCCTGGAAGCTCCCTCGTGCGCT
CTCCTGTTCCGACCCTGCCGCTTACCGGATACCTGTCCGCCTTTCTCCCTTCGGGAAGCGTGGCGCTTTC
TCATAGCTCACGCTGTAGGTATCTCAGTTCGGTGTAGGTCGTTCGCTCCAAGCTGGGCTGTGTGCACGAA
CCCCCCGTTCAGCCCGACCGCTGCGCCTTATCCGGTAACTATCGTCTTGAGTCCAACCCGGTAAGACACG
ACTTATCGCCACTGGCAGCAGCCACTGGTAACAGGATTAGCAGAGCGAGGTATGTAGGCGGTGCTACAGA
GTTCTTGAAGTGGTGGCCTAACTACGGCTACACTAGAAGAACAGTATTTGGTATCTGCGCTCTGCTGAAG
CCAGTTACCTTCGGAAAAAGAGTTGGTAGCTCTTGATCCGGCAAACAAACCACCGCTGGTAGCGGTGGTT
TTTTTGTTTGCAAGCAGCAGATTACGCGCAGAAAAAAAGGATCTCAAGAAGATCCTTTGATCTTTTCTAC
GGGGTCTGACGCTCAGTGGAACGAAAACTCACGTTAAGGGATTTTGGTCATGAGATTATCAAAAAGGATC
TTCACCTAGATCCTTTTAAATTAAAAATGAAGTTTTAAATCAATCTAAAGTATATATGAGTAAACTTGGT
CTGACAGTTACCAATGCTTAATCAGTGAGGCACCTATCTCAGCGATCTGTCTATTTCGTTCATCCATAGT
TGCCTGACTCCCCGTCGTGTAGATAACTACGATACGGGAGGGCTTACCATCTGGCCCCAGTGCTGCAATG
ATACCGCGAGACCCACGCTCACCGGCTCCAGATTTATCAGCAATAAACCAGCCAGCCGGAAGGGCCGAGC
GCAGAAGTGGTCCTGCAACTTTATCCGCCTCCATCCAGTCTATTAATTGTTGCCGGGAAGCTAGAGTAAG
TAGTTCGCCAGTTAATAGTTTGCGCAACGTTGTTGCCATTGCTACAGGCATCGTGGTGTCACGCTCGTCG
TTTGGTATGGCTTCATTCAGCTCCGGTTCCCAACGATCAAGGCGAGTTACATGATCCCCCATGTTGTGCA
AAAAAGCGGTTAGCTCCTTCGGTCCTCCGATCGTTGTCAGAAGTAAGTTGGCCGCAGTGTTATCACTCAT
GGTTATGGCAGCACTGCATAATTCTCTTACTGTCATGCCATCCGTAAGATGCTTTTCTGTGACTGGTGAG
TACTCAACCAAGTCATTCTGAGAATAGTGTATGCGGCGACCGAGTTGCTCTTGCCCGGCGTCAATACGGG
ATAATACCGCGCCACATAGCAGAACTTTAAAAGTGCTCATCATTGGAAAACGTTCTTCGGGGCGAAAACT
CTCAAGGATCTTACCGCTGTTGAGATCCAGTTCGATGTAACCCACTCGTGCACCCAACTGATCTTCAGCA
TCTTTTACTTTCACCAGCGTTTCTGGGTGAGCAAAAACAGGAAGGCAAAATGCCGCAAAAAAGGGAATAA
GGGCGACACGGAAATGTTGAATACTCATACTCTTCCTTTTTCAATATTATTGAAGCATTTATCAGGGTTA
TTGTCTCATGAGCGGATACATATTTGAATGTATTTAGAAAAATAAACAAATAGGGGTTCCGCGCACATTT
CCCCGAAAAGTGCCACCTGACGTCGACGGATCGGGAGATCTCCCGATCCCCTATGGTGCACTCTCAGTAC
AATCTGCTCTGATGCCGCATAGTTAAGCCAGT
Features (pLannotate 1.2.2; 21 found; start..end, strand, type, name):
    157..536     +  enhancer       CMV enhancer: human cytomegalovirus immediate early enhancer
    537..740     +  promoter       CMV promoter: human cytomegalovirus (CMV) immediate early promoter
    736..769     +  LTR            5' LTR (truncated) (fragment): truncated 5' long terminal repeat (LTR) from HIV-1
    785..803     +  promoter       T7 promoter: promoter for bacteriophage T7 RNA polymerase
    829..4680    +  CDS            cas9: CAS9_STAAU - Experimental evidence at protein level: Swiss-Prot protein existence level 1. CRISPR (clustered regularly interspaced short palindromic repeat) is an adaptive immune system that provides protection against mobile genetic elements (viruses, transposable elements and conjugative plasmids). CRISPR clusters contain spacers, sequences complementary to antecedent mobile elements, and target invading nucleic acids. CRISPR clusters are transcribed and processed into CRISPR RNA (crRNA). In type II CRISPR systems correct processing of pre-crRNA requires a trans- encoded small RNA (tracrRNA)
   4831..5229    +  CDS            BSD: blasticidin S deaminase; Aspergillus terreus BSD; confers resistance to blasticidin
   5306..5530    +  polyA_signal   bGH poly(A) signal: bovine growth hormone polyadenylation signal
   5534..5555    +  promoter       SV40 promoter (fragment): SV40 enhancer and early promoter
   5576..6004    +  rep_origin     f1 ori (sequence partly withheld): f1 bacteriophage origin of replication; arrow indicates direction of (+) strand synthesis
   6018..6347    +  promoter       SV40 promoter: SV40 enhancer and early promoter
   6414..7205    +  CDS            neo: KKA2_KLEPN - Also known as kan, nptII. Experimental evidence at protein level: Swiss-Prot protein existence level 1. Resistance to kanamycin, neomycin, paromomycin, ribostamycin, butirosin and gentamicin B. From Klebsiella pneumoniae.
   7229..7387    +  CDS            ble (fragment): BLE_KLEPN - Experimental evidence at protein level: Swiss-Prot protein existence level 1. Binding protein with a strong affinity to the bleomycin family of antibiotics. Binds to CL990; an antimitotic-antibiotic compound. From Klebsiella pneumoniae.
   7382..7503    +  polyA_signal   SV40 poly(A) signal: SV40 polyadenylation signal
   7576..7592    -  protein_bind   lac operator: The lac repressor binds to the lac operator to inhibit transcription in E. coli. This inhibition can be relieved by adding lactose or isopropyl-β-D-thiogalactopyranoside (IPTG). lac repressor encoded by lacI
   7600..7630    -  promoter       lac promoter: promoter for the E. coli lac operon
   7645..7666    -  protein_bind   CAP binding site: CAP binding activates transcription in the presence of cAMP. E. coli catabolite activator protein
   7679..7771    -  CDS            lacI (fragment): lac repressor; lacI; The lac repressor binds to the lac operator to inhibit transcription in E. coli. This inhibition can be relieved by adding lactose or isopropyl-β-D-thiogalactopyranoside (IPTG).
   7954..8542    -  rep_origin     ori: high-copy-number ColE1/pMB1/pBR322/pUC origin of replication
   8713..9573    -  CDS            AmpR: β-lactamase; bla; confers resistance to ampicillin, carbenicillin, and related antibiotics
   9574..9678    -  promoter       AmpR promoter: bla
   9737..2       -  misc_feature   bom (fragment) (across the origin): basis of mobility region from pBR322
