[The description below was written by a language model from this plasmid's Addgene catalogue record and pLannotate feature annotations shown in this document.]
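Description:
nSaCas9 Q737 miniABEMax V82G is a mammalian expression plasmid built on the pcDNA3.1(+) backbone that encodes a domain-inlaid adenine base editor. The synthetic insert is a Staphylococcus aureus Cas9 nickase in which a single evolved TadA deaminase monomer carrying the V82G substitution has been inserted within the Cas9 protein at position Q737, rather than fused to a terminus. In the feature table this appears as one long open reading frame annotated as S. aureus Cas9. The embedded TadA is not annotated separately, but the length of the frame is consistent with an inserted domain. Expression is driven by the CMV immediate early enhancer and promoter, with a T7 promoter just upstream of the coding sequence. A blasticidin S deaminase gene lies shortly downstream of the editor and ahead of the bGH polyadenylation signal. This suggests it shares the CMV transcript, although no linker, 2A peptide or IRES between them is annotated.

The catalogue lists blasticidin as the mammalian selectable marker. The backbone also retains the pcDNA3.1 SV40 promoter–neomycin resistance cassette with an SV40 poly(A) signal. Propagation in E. coli relies on a high-copy ColE1/pUC-type origin and ampicillin resistance, and an f1 origin is also present. No guide RNA cassette is annotated, so an SaCas9 guide would presumably be supplied from a separate construct. The plasmid belongs to a series testing TadA insertion sites within SaCas9, aimed at adenine base editors with reduced RNA off-target activity and improved on-target DNA editing.
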