Addgene plasmid #135387: nSaCas9 Q737 miniABEMax V82G
Purpose: Expression of nSaCas9 intradomain insertion of single evolved TadA monomer (V82G) at the specified position (Q737 )
Depositing lab: Alex Hewitt. Depositing organization: University of Tasmania. Publication: Engineering domain-inlaid SaCas9 adenine base editors with reduced RNA off-targets and increased on-target DNA editing. Nguyen Tran MT, Mohd Khalid MKN, Wang Q, Walker JKR, Lidgerwood GE, Dilworth KL, Lisowski L, Pebay A, Hewitt AW. Nat Commun. 2020 Sep 25;11(1):4871. doi: 10.1038/s41467-020-18715-y. PubMed 32978399.
Backbone
  Vector backbone: pcDNA3.1(+)
  Vector type: Mammalian Expression, CRISPR
  Selectable markers: Blasticidin
Growth in bacteria
  Bacterial resistance: Ampicillin, 100 μg/mL
  Growth temperature: 30°C
  Growth strain: NEB Stable
  Copy number: High Copy
Gene/Insert
  Gene/Insert name: nSaCas9 Q737 miniABEMax V82G
  Species: Synthetic
  Mutation: (V82G)
  Cloning method: Restriction Enzyme; 5′ cloning site Unknown (unknown if destroyed)
Terms and licenses: Academic/Nonprofit Terms; Industry Terms: Not Available to Industry
How to cite: nSaCas9 Q737 miniABEMax V82G was a gift from Alex Hewitt (Addgene plasmid # 135387 ; http://n2t.net/addgene:135387 ; RRID:Addgene_135387)
