>Addgene plasmid #135387 | nSaCas9 Q737 miniABEMax V82G | depositor partial sequence | sequence record 261063 | insert: nSaCas9 (D10A) with intradomain insertion of miniABEMax (evolved ecTadA [V82G]) at position Q737
ATGAAGCGAAATTACATTCTGGGGCTGGCCATTGGCATTACATCAGTGGGCTATGGCATCATTGACTACG
AGACAAGGGACGTGATCGACGCCGGCGTGAGACTGTTCAAGGAGGCCAACGTGGAGAACAATGAGGGCCG
GAGATCCAAGAGGGGAGCAAGGCGCCTGAAGCGGAGAAGGCGCCACAGAATCCAGAGAGTGAAGAAGCTG
CTGTTCGATTACAACCTGCTGACCGACCACTCCGAGCTGTCTGGCATCAATCCTTATGAGGCCAGAGTGA
AGGGCCTGTCCCAGAAGCTGTCTGAGGAGGAGTTTAGCGCCGCCCTGCTGCACCTGGCAAAGAGGAGAGG
CGTGCACAACGTGAATGAGGTGGAGGAGGACACCGGCAACGAGCTGTCCACAAAGGAGCAGATCAGCCGC
AATTCCAAGGCCCTGGAGGAGAAGTATGTGGCCGAGCTGCAGCTGGAGCGGCTGAAGAAGGATGGCGAGG
TGAGGGGCTCCATCAATCGCTTCAAGACCTCTGACTACGTGAAGGAGGCCAAGCAGCTGCTGAAGGTGCA
GAAGGCCTACCACCAGCTGGATCAGTCCTTTATCGATACATATATCGACCTGCTGGAGACAAGGCGCACA
TACTATGAGGGACCAGGAGAGGGCTCTCCCTTCGGCTGGAAGGACATCAAGGAGTGGTACGAGATGCTGA
TGGGCCACTGCACCTATTTTCCAGAGGAGCTGAGAAGCGTGAAGTACGCCTATAACGCCGATCTGTACAA
CGCCCTGAATGACCTGAACAACCTGGTCATCACCAGGGATGAGAACGAGAAGCTGGAGTACTATGAGAAG
TTCCAGATCATCGAGAACGTGTTCAAGCAGAAGAAGAAGCCTACACTGAAGCAGATCGCCAAGGAGATCC
TGGTGAACGAGGAGGACATCAAGGGCTACCGCGTGACCTCCACAGGCAAGCCAGAGTTCACCAATCTGAA
GGTGTATCACGATATCAAGGACATCACAGCCCGGAAGGAGATCATCGAGAACGCCGAGCTGCTGGATCAG
ATCGCCAAGATCCTGACCATCTATCAGAGCTCCGAGGACATCCAGGAGGAGCTGACCAACCTGAATAGCG
AGCTGACACAGGAGGAGATCGAGCAGATCAGCAATCTGAAGGGCTACACCGGCACACACAACCTGAGCCT
GAAGGCCATCAATCTGATCCTGGATGAGCTGTGGCACACAAACGACAATCAGATCGCCATCTTTAACCGG
CTGAAGCTGGTGCCAAAGAAGGTGGACCTGTCCCAGCAGAAGGAGATCCCAACCACACTGGTGGACGATT
TCATCCTGTCTCCCGTGGTGAAGCGGAGCTTCATCCAGAGCATCAAAGTGATCAACGCCATCATCAAGAA
GTACGGCCTGCCCAATGATATCATCATCGAGCTGGCCAGGGAGAAGAACTCCAAGGACGCCCAGAAGATG
ATCAATGAGATGCAGAAGAGGAACCGCCAGACCAATGAGCGGATCGAGGAGATCATCAGAACCACAGGCA
AGGAGAACGCCAAGTACCTGATCGAGAAGATCAAGCTGCACGATATGCAGGAGGGCAAGTGTCTGTATTC
TCTGGAGGCCATCCCTCTGGAGGACCTGCTGAACAATCCATTCAACTACGAGGTGGATCACATCATCCCC
CGGAGCGTGAGCTTCGACAATTCTTTTAACAATAAGGTGCTGGTGAAGCAGGAGGAGAACAGCAAGAAGG
GCAATAGGACCCCTTTCCAGTACCTGTCTAGCTCCGATTCTAAGATCAGCTACGAGACATTCAAGAAGCA
CATCCTGAATCTGGCCAAGGGCAAGGGCCGCATCAGCAAGACCAAGAAGGAGTACCTGCTGGAGGAGCGG
GACATCAACAGATTCTCCGTGCAGAAGGACTTCATCAACCGGAATCTGGTGGACACCAGATACGCCACAC
GCGGCCTGATGAATCTGCTGCGGTCTTATTTCAGAGTGAACAATCTGGATGTGAAGGTGAAGAGCATCAA
CGGCGGCTTCACCTCCTTTCTGCGGAGAAAGTGGAAGTTTAAGAAGGAGCGCAACAAGGGCTATAAGCAC
CACGCCGAGGATGCCCTGATCATCGCCAATGCCGACTTCATCTTTAAGGAGTGGAAGAAGCTGGACAAGG
CCAAGAAAGTGATGGAGAACCAGATGTTCGAGGAGAAGCAGCCGAAGAAGAAACGTAAGGTGGGTAGCAG
CGGTAGCCCGAAAAAGAAGCGCAAAGTGGGCAGCGACGCGCTGGACGATTTCGATCTGGACATGCTGGGC
AGCGATGCGCTGGATGATTTCGGCGGTGGCAGCTCTGAGGTGGAGTTTTCCCACGAGTACTGGATGAGAC
ATGCCCTGACCCTGGCCAAGAGGGCACGCGATGAGAGGGAGGTGCCTGTGGGAGCCGTGCTGGTGCTGAA
CAATAGAGTGATCGGCGAGGGCTGGAACAGAGCCATCGGCCTGCACGACCCAACAGCCCATGCCGAAATT
ATGGCCCTGAGACAGGGCGGCCTGGTCATGCAGAACTACAGACTGATTGACGCCACCCTGTACGGCACAT
TCGAGCCTTGCGTGATGTGCGCCGGCGCCATGATCCACTCTAGGATCGGCCGCGTGGTGTTTGGCGTGAG
GAACGCAAAAACCGGCGCCGCAGGCTCCCTGATGGACGTGCTGCACTACCCCGGCATGAATCACCGCGTC
GAAATTACCGAGGGAATCCTGGCAGATGAATGTGCCGCCCTGCTGTGCTATTTCTTTCGGATGCCTAGAC
AGGTGTTCAATGCTCAGAAGAAGGCCCAGAGCTCCACCGACGGCGGTAGCGGCGGTAGCGGTGGTAGCGG
CGGCAGCGGTGGTAGCGGTGGCAGCGGTGGTCAGGCCGAGAGCATGCCCGAGATCGAGACAGAGCAGGAG
TACAAGGAGATTTTCATCACACCTCACCAGATCAAGCACATCAAGGACTTCAAGGACTACAAGTATTCTC
ACAGGGTGGATAAGAAGCCCAACCGCGAGCTGATCAATGACACCCTGTATAGCACACGGAAGGACGATAA
GGGCAATACCCTGATCGTGAACAATCTGAACGGCCTGTACGACAAGGATAATGACAAGCTGAAGAAGCTG
ATCAACAAGTCTCCCGAGAAGCTGCTGATGTACCACCACGATCCTCAGACATATCAGAAGCTGAAGCTGA
TCATGGAGCAGTACGGCGACGAGAAGAACCCACTGTATAAGTACTATGAGGAGACAGGCAACTACCTGAC
AAAGTATAGCAAGAAGGATAATGGCCCCGTGATCAAGAAGATCAAGTACTATGGCAACAAGCTGAATGCC
CACCTGGACATCACCGACGATTACCCTAACTCTCGCAATAAGGTGGTGAAGCTGAGCCTGAAGCCATACC
GGTTCGACGTGTACCTGGACAACGGCGTGTATAAGTTTGTGACAGTGAAGAATCTGGATGTGATCAAGAA
GGAGAACTACTATGAGGTGAACAGCAAGTGCTACGAGGAGGCCAAGAAGCTGAAGAAGATCAGCAACCAG
GCCGAGTTCATCGCCTCTTTTTACAACAATGACCTGATCAAGATCAATGGCGAGCTGTATAGAGTGATCG
GCGTGAACAATGATCTGCTGAACAGAATCGAAGTGAATATGATCGACATCACCTACAGGGAGTATCTGGA
GAACATGAATGATAAGAGGCCCCCTCGCATCATCAAGACCATCGCCTCTAAGACACAGAGCATCAAGAAG
TACAGCACAGACATCCTGGGGAACCTGTATGAAGTCAAGAGCAAGAAACATCCTCAGATTATCAAGAAAG
GCTCTGGTGGTTCTAAGCGACCTGCCGCCACAAAGAAGGCTGGACAGGCTAAGAAGAAGAAAGATTACAA
AGACGATGACGATAAGGGATCCGGCGCAACAAACTTCTCTCTGCTGAAACAAGCCGGAGATGTCGAAGAG
AATCCTGGACCGATGGCCAAGCCTTTGTCTCAAGAAGAATCCACCCTCATTGAAAGAGCAACGGCTACAA
TCAACAGCATCCCCATCTCTGAAGACTACAGCGTCGCCAGCGCAGCTCTCTCTAGCGACGGCCGCATCTT
CACTGGTGTCAATGTATATCATTTTACTGGGGGACCTTGTGCAGAACTCGTGGTGCTGGGCACTGCTGCT
GCTGCGGCAGCTGGCAACCTGACTTGTATCGTCGCGATCGGAAATGAGAACAGGGGCATCTTGAGCCCCT
GCGGACGGTGCCGACAGGTGCTTCTCGATCTGCATCCTGGGATCAAAGCCATAGTGAAGGACAGTGATGG
ACAGCCGACGGCAGTTGGGATTCGTGAATTGCTGCCCTCTGGTTATGTGTGGGAGGGCTAA
